>Addgene plasmid #156824 | pD649-HAsp-PSG9-Fc(DAPA)-AviTag-6xHis | addgene full sequence | sequence record 382981 | Addgene NGS Result
TTTCAATATTATTGAAGCATTTATCAGGGTTATTGTCTCATGAGCGGATACATATTTGAATGTATTTAGA
AAAATAAACAAATAGGGGTCAGTGTTACAACCAATTAACCAATTCTGAACATTATCGCGAGCCCATTTAT
ACCTGAATATGGCTCATAACACCCCTTGCTCATGACCAAAATCCCTTAACGTGAGTTACGCGCGCGTCGT
TCCACTGAGCGTCAGACCCCGTAGAAAAGATCAAAGGATCTTCTTGAGATCCTTTTTTTCTGCGCGTAAT
CTGCTGCTTGCAAACAAAAAAACCACCGCTACCAGCGGTGGTTTGTTTGCCGGATCAAGAGCTACCAACT
CTTTTTCCGAAGGTAACTGGCTTCAGCAGAGCGCAGATACCAAATACTGTTCTTCTAGTGTAGCCGTAGT
TAGCCCACCACTTCAAGAACTCTGTAGCACCGCCTACATACCTCGCTCTGCTAATCCTGTTACCAGTGGC
TGCTGCCAGTGGCGATAAGTCGTGTCTTACCGGGTTGGACTCAAGACGATAGTTACCGGATAAGGCGCAG
CGGTCGGGCTGAACGGGGGGTTCGTGCACACAGCCCAGCTTGGAGCGAACGACCTACACCGAACTGAGAT
ACCTACAGCGTGAGCTATGAGAAAGCGCCACGCTTCCCGAAGGGAGAAAGGCGGACAGGTATCCGGTAAG
CGGCAGGGTCGGAACAGGAGAGCGCACGAGGGAGCTTCCAGGGGGAAACGCCTGGTATCTTTATAGTCCT
GTCGGGTTTCGCCACCTCTGACTTGAGCGTCGATTTTTGTGATGCTCGTCAGGGGGGCGGAGCCTATGGA
AAAACGCCAGCAACGCGGCCTTTTTACGGTTCCTGGCCTTTTGCTGGCCTTTTGCTCACATGTTCTTTCC
TGCGTTATCCCCTGATTCTGTGGATAACCGTATTACCGCCTTTGAGTGAGCTGATACCGCTCGCCGCAGC
CGAACGACCGAGCGCAGCGAGTCAGTGAGCGAGGAAGCGGAAGGCGAGAGTAGGGAACTGCCAGGCATCA
AACTAAGCAGAAGGCCCCTGACGGATGGCCTTTTTGCGTTTCTACAAACTCTTTCTGTGTTGTAAAACGA
CGGCCAGTCTTAAGCTCGGGCCCCCTGGGCGGTTCTGATAACGAGTAATCGTTAATCCGCAAATAACGTA
AAAACCCGCTTCGGCGGGTTTTTTTATGGGGGGAGTTTAGGGAAAGAGCATTTGTCAGAATATTTAAGGG
CGCCTGTCACTTTGCTTGATATATGAGAATTATTTAACCTTATAAATGAGAAAAAAGCAACGCACTTTAA
ATAAGATACGTTGCTTTTTCGATTGATGAACACCTATAATTAAACTATTCATCTATTATTTATGATTTTT
TGTATATACAATATTTCTAGTTTGTTAAAGAGAATTAAGAAAATAAATCTCGAAAATAATAAAGGGAAAA
TCAGTTTTTGATATCAAAATTATACATGTCAACGATAATACAAAATATAATACAAACTATAAGATGTTAT
CAGTATTTATTATCATTTAGAATAAATTTTGTGTCGCCCTTAATTGTGAGCGGATAACAATTACGAGCTT
CATGCACAGTGGCGTTGACTCAATATTGGCCATTAGCCATATTATTCATTGGTTATATAGCATAAATCAA
TATTGGCTATTGGCCATTGCATACGTTGTATCTATATCATAATATGTACATTTATATTGGCTCATGTCCA
ATATGACCGCCATGTTGGCATTGATTATTGACTAGTTATTAATAGTAATCAATTACGGGGTCATTAGTTC
ATAGCCCATATATGGAGTTCCGCGTTACATAACTTACGGTAAATGGCCCGCCTGGCTGACCGCCCAACGA
CCCCCGCCCATTGACGTCAATAATGACGTATGTTCCCATAGTAACGCCAATAGGGACTTTCCATTGACGT
CAATGGGTGGAGTATTTACGGTAAACTGCCCACTTGGCAGTACATCAAGTGTATCATATGCCAAGTACGC
CCCCTATTGACGTCAATGACGGTAAATGGCCCGCCTGGCATTATGCCCAGTACATGACCTTATGGGACTT
TCCTACTTGGCAGTACATCTACGTATTAGTCATCGCTATTACCATGGTGATGCGGTTTTGGCAGTACATC
AATGGGCGTGGATAGCGGTTTGACTCACGGGGATTTCCAAGTCTCCACCCCATTGACGTCAATGGGAGTT
TGTTTTGGCACCAAAATCAACGGGACTTTCCAAAATGTCGTAACAACTCCGCCCCATTGACGCAAATGGG
CGGTAGGCGTGTACGGTGGGAGGTCTATATAAGCAGAGCTCGTTTAGTGAACCGTCAGATCGCCTGGAGA
CGCCATCCACGCTGTTTTGACCTCCATAGAAGACACCGGGACCGATCCAGCCTCCGCGGCCGGGAACGGT
GCATTGGAACGCGGATTCCCCGTGCCAAGAGTGACGTAAGTACCGCCTATAGAGTCTATAGGCCCACCCC
CTTGGCTTCGTTAGAACGCGGCTACAATTAATACATAACCTTATGTATCATACACATACGATTTAGGTGA
CACTATAGAATAACATCCACTTTGCCTTTCTCTCCACAGGTGTCCACTCCCAGGTCCAACTGCACCTCGG
TTCTATCGAAAACGCGCCTGCTAGCGCCACCATGAAGACCATCATTGCCCTGAGCTACATCTTCTGCCTG
GTGTTCGCTGCGGCCGCCGAAGTGACAATTGAAGCCCAGCCTCCTAAGGTGTCCGAGGGCAAAGATGTGC
TGCTGCTGGTGCACAACCTGCCTCAGAATCTGCCCGGCTACTTCTGGTACAAGGGCGAGATGACCGACCT
GTACCACTACATCATCAGCTACATCGTGGACGGCAAGATCATCATCTACGGCCCTGCCTACAGCGGCAGA
GAAACCGTGTACAGCAATGCCAGCCTGCTGATCCAGAACGTGACCAGAAAGGACGCCGGCACCTACACAC
TGCACATCATCAAGAGAGGCGACGAGACACGGGAAGAGATCCGGCACTTCACCTTCACACTGTACCTGGA
AACCCCTAAGCCTTACATCAGCAGCTCCAATCTGAACCCCAGAGAAGCCATGGAAGCCGTGCGGCTGATC
TGCGATCCTGAGACACTGGATGCCAGCTACCTGTGGTGGATGAATGGCCAGTCTCTGCCCGTGACACACA
GACTGCAGCTGAGCAAGACCAACAGAACCCTGTACCTGTTCGGCGTGACCAAGTATATCGCTGGCCCCTA
CGAGTGCGAGATCAGAAATCCTGTGTCCGCCAGCAGATCTGACCCCGTGACTCTGAATCTGCTGCCCAAG
CTGCCCATTCCGTACATCACCATCAACAACCTGAATCCGCGCGAGAACAAGGACGTGCTGGCCTTTACCT
GCGAGCCCAAGAGCGAGAACTACACCTACATCTGGTGGCTCAACGGCCAGAGCCTTCCTGTGTCTCCTGG
CGTGAAGAGGCCCATCGAGAACAGAATCCTGATCCTGCCTAGCGTGACCCGGAACGAGACAGGCCCTTAC
CAGTGCGAAATCCGGGATAGATACGGCGGCCTGAGAAGCAACCCTGTGATCCTGAATGTGCTGTACGGCC
CCGACCTGCCAAGAATCTACCCCAGCTTCACCTACTACAGAAGCGGCGAGAACCTGGACCTGAGCTGCTT
CACAGAGAGCAACCCTCCAGCCGAGTACTTCTGGACCATCAACGGCAAGTTTCAGCAGAGCGGCCAGAAG
CTGTTCATTCCTCAGATCACCAGAAACCACAGCGGCCTGTACGCCTGCTCTGTGCATAATAGCGCCACCG
GCAAAGAAATCAGCAAGAGCATGACCGTGAAAGTGTCTGGCCCTTGCCACGGCGATCTGACCGAATCTCA
ATCTGGCGCGCCGGGCGGCGACAAGACCCACACCTGCCCCCCCTGCCCAGCTCCAGAACTGCTGGGAGGG
CCTTCCGTGTTCCTGTTCCCCCCCAAGCCCAAGGACACCCTGATGATCAGCAGGACCCCCGAGGTGACCT
GCGTGGTGGTGGCCGTGTCCCACGAGGACCCAGAGGTGAAGTTCAACTGGTACGTGGACGGCGTGGAGGT
GCACAACGCCAAGACCAAGCCCAGAGAGGAGCAGTACAACAGCACCTACAGGGTGGTGTCCGTGCTGACC
GTGCTGCACCAGGACTGGCTGAACGGCAAAGAATACAAGTGCAAAGTCTCCAACAAGGCCCTGGCTGCCC
CAATCGAAAAGACAATCAGCAAGGCCAAGGGCCAGCCACGGGAGCCCCAGGTGTACACCCTGCCCCCCAG
CCGGGAGGAGATGACCAAGAACCAGGTGTCCCTGACCTGTCTGGTGAAGGGCTTCTACCCCAGCGATATC
GCCGTGGAGTGGGAGAGCAACGGCCAGCCCGAGAACAACTACAAGACCACCCCCCCAGTGCTGGACAGCG
ACGGCAGCTTCTTCCTGTACAGCAAGCTGACCGTGGACAAGTCCAGGTGGCAGCAGGGCAACGTGTTCAG
CTGCAGCGTGATGCACGAGGCCCTGCACAACCACTACACCCAGAAGTCCCTGAGCCTGAGCCCCGGCGGC
AGCGGTCTTAATGATATTTTCGAGGCTCAGAAGATTGAGTGGCATGAACACCACCACCATCACCACTAAG
GCCGGCCTGTAGTCACTGGCACAACGCGTTACCCGGTAAGCCAATCGGGTATACACGGTCGTCATACTGC
AGACAGGGTTCTTCTACTTTGCAAGATAGTCTTGAGTAGTAAAATAAATAGATAGAGAAAATCAGCCTCG
ACTGTGCCTTCTAGTTGCCAGCCATCTGTTGTTTGCCCCTCCCCCGTGCCTTCCTTGACCCTGGAAGGTG
CCACTCCCACTGTCCTTTCCTAATAAAATGAGGAAATTGCATCACAACACTCAACCCTATCTCGGTCTAT
TCTTTTGATTTATAAGGGATTTTGCCGATTTCGGCCTATTGGTTAAAAAATGAGCTGATTTAACAAAAAT
TTAACGCGAATTAATTCTGTGGAATGTGTGTCAGTTAGGGTGTGGAAAGTCCCCAGGCTCCCCAGCAGGC
AGAAGTATGCAAAGCATGCATCTCAATTAGTCAGCAACCAGGTGTGGAAAGTCCCCAGGCTCCCCAGCAG
GCAGAAGTATGCAAAGCATGCATCTCAATTAGTCAGCAACCATAGTCCCGCCCCTAACTCCGCCCATCCC
GCCCCTAACTCCGCCCAGTTCCGCCCATTCTCCGCCCCATGGCTGACTAATTTTTTTTATTTATGCAGAG
GCCGAGGCCGCCTCTGCCTCTGAGCTATTCCAGAAGTAGTGAGGAGGCTTTTTTGGAGGCCTAGGCTTTT
GCAAAAAGCTCCCGGGAGCTTGTATATCCATTTTCGGATCTGATCAGCACGTGTTGACAATTAATCATCG
GCATAGTATATCGGCATAGTATAATACGACAAGGTGAGGAACTAAACCATGACCGAGTACAAGCCCACGG
TGCGCCTCGCCACCCGCGACGACGTCCCCAGGGCCGTACGCACCCTCGCCGCCGCGTTCGCCGACTACCC
CGCCACGCGCCACACCGTCGATCCGGACCGCCACATCGAGCGGGTCACCGAGCTGCAAGAACTCTTCCTC
ACGCGCGTCGGGCTCGACATCGGCAAGGTGTGGGTCGCGGACGACGGCGCCGCGGTGGCGGTCTGGACCA
CGCCGGAGAGCGTCGAAGCGGGGGCGGTGTTCGCCGAGATCGGCCCGCGCATGGCCGAGTTGAGCGGTTC
CCGGCTGGCCGCGCAGCAACAGATGGAAGGCCTCCTGGCGCCGCACCGGCCCAAGGAGCCCGCGTGGTTC
CTGGCCACCGTCGGCGTCTCGCCCGACCACCAGGGCAAGGGTCTGGGCAGCGCCGTCGTGCTCCCCGGAG
TGGAGGCGGCCGAGCGCGCCGGGGTGCCCGCCTTCCTGGAGACATCCGCGCCCCGCAACCTCCCCTTCTA
CGAGCGGCTCGGCTTCACCGTCACCGCCGACGTCGAGGTGCCCGAAGGACCGCGCACCTGGTGCATGACC
CGCAAGCCCGGTGCCTGACACGTGCTACGAGATTTCGATTCCACCGCCGCCTTCTATGAAAGGTTGGGCT
TCGGAATCGTTTTCCGGGACGCCGGCTGGATGATCCTCCAGCGCGGGGATCTCATGCTGGAGTTCTTCGC
CCACCCCAACTTGTTTATTGCAGCTTATAATGGTTACAAATAAAGCAATAGCATCACAAATTTCACAAAT
AAAGCATTTTTTTCACTGCATTCTAGTTGTGGTTTGTCCAAACTCATCAATGTATCTTATCATGTCTGTA
TACCGTCGACCTCTAGCTAGAGCTTGGCGTAATCATGGTCATTACCAATGCTTAATCAGTGAGGCACCTA
TCTCAGCGATCTGTCTATTTCGTTCATCCATAGTTGCCTGACTCCCCGTCGTGTAGATAACTACGATACG
GGAGGGCTTACCATCTGGCCCCAGCGCTGCGATGATACCGCGAGAACCACGCTCACCGGCTCCGGATTTA
TCAGCAATAAACCAGCCAGCCGGAAGGGCCGAGCGCAGAAGTGGTCCTGCAACTTTATCCGCCTCCATCC
AGTCTATTAATTGTTGCCGGGAAGCTAGAGTAAGTAGTTCGCCAGTTAATAGTTTGCGCAACGTTGTTGC
CATCGCTACAGGCATCGTGGTGTCACGCTCGTCGTTTGGTATGGCTTCATTCAGCTCCGGTTCCCAACGA
TCAAGGCGAGTTACATGATCCCCCATGTTGTGCAAAAAAGCGGTTAGCTCCTTCGGTCCTCCGATCGTTG
TCAGAAGTAAGTTGGCCGCAGTGTTATCACTCATGGTTATGGCAGCACTGCATAATTCTCTTACTGTCAT
GCCATCCGTAAGATGCTTTTCTGTGACTGGTGAGTACTCAACCAAGTCATTCTGAGAATAGTGTATGCGG
CGACCGAGTTGCTCTTGCCCGGCGTCAATACGGGATAATACCGCGCCACATAGCAGAACTTTAAAAGTGC
TCATCATTGGAAAACGTTCTTCGGGGCGAAAACTCTCAAGGATCTTACCGCTGTTGAGATCCAGTTCGAT
GTAACCCACTCGTGCACCCAACTGATCTTCAGCATCTTTTACTTTCACCAGCGTTTCTGGGTGAGCAAAA
ACAGGAAGGCAAAATGCCGCAAAAAAGGGAATAAGGGCGACACGGAAATGTTGAATACTCATATTCTTCC
TT
Features (pLannotate 1.2.2; 21 found; start..end, strand, type, name):
    119..143     -  CDS            KanR (fragment): aminoglycoside phosphotransferase; aph(3')-Ia; confers resistance to kanamycin
    254..842     +  rep_origin     ori: high-copy-number ColE1/pMB1/pBR322/pUC origin of replication
   1067..1084    +  terminator     rrnB T2 terminator (fragment): transcription terminator T2 from the E. coli rrnB gene
   1109..1128    -  CDS            lacZα (fragment): LacZα fragment of β-galactosidase; lacZ fragment
   1584..1600    +  protein_bind   lac operator: The lac repressor binds to the lac operator to inhibit transcription in E. coli. This inhibition can be relieved by adding lactose or isopropyl-β-D-thiogalactopyranoside (IPTG). lac repressor encoded by lacI
   1843..2146    +  enhancer       CMV enhancer: human cytomegalovirus immediate early enhancer
   2147..2350    +  promoter       CMV promoter: human cytomegalovirus (CMV) immediate early promoter
   2486..2529    +  intron         CMV intron (fragment): modified intron A from human cytomegalovirus
   2581..2599    +  promoter       SP6 promoter: promoter for bacteriophage SP6 RNA polymerase
   2603..2640    +  CDS            IgH signal sequence (fragment): signal sequence from the mouse immunoglobulin heavy chain variable region
   2746..3888    +  CDS            PSG1 (fragment): PSG1_HUMAN - Also known as B1G1, PSBG1, PSGGA. Experimental evidence at protein level: Swiss-Prot protein existence level 1. From Homo sapiens (Human).
   3811..4617    +  CDS            IGHG4 (fragment): IGHG4_HUMAN - Experimental evidence at protein level: Swiss-Prot protein existence level 1. Constant region of immunoglobulin heavy chains. Immunoglobulins, also known as antibodies, are membrane-bound or secreted glycoproteins produced by B lymphocytes. In the recognition phase of humoral immunity, the membrane-bound immunoglobulins serve as receptors which, upon binding of a specific antigen, trigger the clonal expansion and differentiation of B lymphocytes into immunoglobulins- secreting plasma cells. Secreted immunoglobulins mediate the effector phase of humoral immunity, which results in
   4832..4943    +  polyA_signal   bGH poly(A) signal: bovine growth hormone polyadenylation signal
   4944..5052    +  rep_origin     f1 ori (fragment): f1 bacteriophage origin of replication; arrow indicates direction of (+) strand synthesis
   5066..5395    +  promoter       SV40 promoter: SV40 enhancer and early promoter
   5443..5490    +  promoter       EM7 promoter: synthetic bacterial promoter&nbsp
   5509..6108    +  CDS            PuroR (fragment): puromycin N-acetyltransferase; pac from Streptomyces; confers resistance to puromycin
   6118..6243    +  CDS            ble (fragment): BLE_KLEPN - Experimental evidence at protein level: Swiss-Prot protein existence level 1. Binding protein with a strong affinity to the bleomycin family of antibiotics. Binds to CL990; an antimitotic-antibiotic compound. From Klebsiella pneumoniae.
   6238..6359    +  polyA_signal   SV40 poly(A) signal: SV40 polyadenylation signal
   6412..7272    -  CDS            AmpR: β-lactamase; bla; confers resistance to ampicillin, carbenicillin, and related antibiotics
   7275..89      -  promoter       AmpR promoter (fragment) (across the origin): bla
