[The description below was written by a language model from this plasmid's Addgene catalogue record and pLannotate feature annotations shown in this document.]
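Description:
pD649-HAsp-PSG9-Fc(DAPA)-AviTag-6xHis is a mammalian expression plasmid built on the pD649 backbone for producing a secreted, Fc-fused form of human pregnancy-specific glycoprotein 9 (PSG9). It is propagated in E. coli as a high-copy plasmid through a ColE1/pUC-type origin and selected with ampicillin via a full-length β-lactamase gene. The sequenced record is about 7.3 kb, consistent with the stated backbone plus a roughly 1.2 kb insert.

Expression is driven by the human CMV immediate-early enhancer and promoter, followed by a fragment of CMV intron A and an SP6 promoter that could support in vitro transcription and serves as a sequencing primer site. The open reading frame begins with a signal peptide: the name indicates an HA signal peptide (HAsp), although the automated annotation matches a short stretch to a mouse IgH signal sequence. The PSG9 insert follows, flanked by retained NotI and AscI sites. The annotation tool labels this region as a PSG1 fragment, which most likely reflects homology within the PSG family rather than a different insert. Downstream, in frame, is a human IgG Fc carrying the D265A and P329A (DAPA) substitutions, which are generally used to reduce Fc effector binding. Next come an AviTag for site-specific biotinylation and a 6xHis tag for metal-affinity purification, and the unit ends at a bGH polyadenylation signal. The tool's best match for the Fc is IGHG4, but the record itself specifies only human IgG.

A separate SV40/EM7-driven cassette contains a puromycin N-acetyltransferase sequence with an SV40 poly(A) signal, which may allow puromycin selection in mammalian cells. The short KanR, lacZα, ble and f1 ori fragments appear to be backbone remnants. The depositor notes that some plasmids in this collection may carry an IS4-like transposase upstream of the CMV promoter, but none is annotated here. The construct belongs to a collection used to map human IgSF cell-surface protein interactions.
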