Addgene plasmid #156824: pD649-HAsp-PSG9-Fc(DAPA)-AviTag-6xHis
Purpose: Mammalian expression of secreted protein fused to Fc(DAPA)-Avi-6xHis.
Depositing lab: Chris Garcia. Depositing organization: Stanford University. Publication: A Human IgSF Cell-Surface Interactome Reveals a Complex Network of Protein-Protein Interactions. Wojtowicz WM, Vielmetter J, Fernandes RA, Siepe DH, Eastman CL, Chisholm GB, Cox S, Klock H, Anderson PW, Rue SM, Miller JJ, Glaser SM, Bragstad ML, Vance J, Lam AW, Lesley SA, Zinn K, Garcia KC. Cell. 2020 Aug 20;182(4):1027-1043.e17. doi: 10.1016/j.cell.2020.07.025. PubMed 32822567.
Backbone
  Vector backbone: pD649
  Backbone size w/o insert (bp): 6106
  Vector type: Mammalian Expression
Growth in bacteria
  Bacterial resistance: Ampicillin, 100 μg/mL
  Growth temperature: 37°C
  Growth strain: DH5alpha
  Copy number: High Copy
Gene/Insert
  Gene/Insert name: PSG9
  Species: H. sapiens (human)
  Insert size (bp): 1176
  Mutation: Fc region of human IgG contains D265A and P329A mutations (DAPA)
  Entrez Gene: PSG9 (a.k.a. PS34, PSBG-11, PSBG-9, PSG11, PSGII)
  Promoter: CMV/SP6
  Tag / fusion protein: Fc(DAPA)-AviTag-6xHis (C terminal on backbone)
  Cloning method: Restriction Enzyme; 5′ cloning site GCGGCCGC (not destroyed); 3′ cloning site GGCGCGCC (not destroyed)
  Sequencing primers: 5′ ATTTAGGTGACACTATAG; 3′ CACGTACCAGTTGAACTTCACC
Resource information
  A portion of this plasmid was derived from a plasmid made by: synthesis by ThermoFisher
Terms and licenses: Academic/Nonprofit Terms; Industry Terms: Not Available to Industry
Depositor comments: Some plasmids in this collection may have an IS4-like element ISVsa5 family transposase upstream of the CMV promoter.
How to cite: pD649-HAsp-PSG9-Fc(DAPA)-AviTag-6xHis was a gift from Chris Garcia (Addgene plasmid # 156824 ; http://n2t.net/addgene:156824 ; RRID:Addgene_156824)
