>Addgene plasmid #156824 | pD649-HAsp-PSG9-Fc(DAPA)-AviTag-6xHis | depositor partial sequence | sequence record 302758 | insert (secreted protein)
GAAGTGACAATTGAAGCCCAGCCTCCTAAGGTGTCCGAGGGCAAAGATGTGCTGCTGCTGGTGCACAACC
TGCCTCAGAATCTGCCCGGCTACTTCTGGTACAAGGGCGAGATGACCGACCTGTACCACTACATCATCAG
CTACATCGTGGACGGCAAGATCATCATCTACGGCCCTGCCTACAGCGGCAGAGAAACCGTGTACAGCAAT
GCCAGCCTGCTGATCCAGAACGTGACCAGAAAGGACGCCGGCACCTACACACTGCACATCATCAAGAGAG
GCGACGAGACACGGGAAGAGATCCGGCACTTCACCTTCACACTGTACCTGGAAACCCCTAAGCCTTACAT
CAGCAGCTCCAATCTGAACCCCAGAGAAGCCATGGAAGCCGTGCGGCTGATCTGCGATCCTGAGACACTG
GATGCCAGCTACCTGTGGTGGATGAATGGCCAGTCTCTGCCCGTGACACACAGACTGCAGCTGAGCAAGA
CCAACAGAACCCTGTACCTGTTCGGCGTGACCAAGTATATCGCTGGCCCCTACGAGTGCGAGATCAGAAA
TCCTGTGTCCGCCAGCAGATCTGACCCCGTGACTCTGAATCTGCTGCCCAAGCTGCCCATTCCGTACATC
ACCATCAACAACCTGAATCCGCGCGAGAACAAGGACGTGCTGGCCTTTACCTGCGAGCCCAAGAGCGAGA
ACTACACCTACATCTGGTGGCTCAACGGCCAGAGCCTTCCTGTGTCTCCTGGCGTGAAGAGGCCCATCGA
GAACAGAATCCTGATCCTGCCTAGCGTGACCCGGAACGAGACAGGCCCTTACCAGTGCGAAATCCGGGAT
AGATACGGCGGCCTGAGAAGCAACCCTGTGATCCTGAATGTGCTGTACGGCCCCGACCTGCCAAGAATCT
ACCCCAGCTTCACCTACTACAGAAGCGGCGAGAACCTGGACCTGAGCTGCTTCACAGAGAGCAACCCTCC
AGCCGAGTACTTCTGGACCATCAACGGCAAGTTTCAGCAGAGCGGCCAGAAGCTGTTCATTCCTCAGATC
ACCAGAAACCACAGCGGCCTGTACGCCTGCTCTGTGCATAATAGCGCCACCGGCAAAGAAATCAGCAAGA
GCATGACCGTGAAAGTGTCTGGCCCTTGCCACGGCGATCTGACCGAATCTCAATCT
